Addgene plasmid #68264: pICSL11060
Purpose: Level 1 Golden Gate Cassette: Cas9 expression cassette for plants (exemplified in Brassica oleracea)
Depositing lab: Nicola Patron. Depositing organization: Sainsbury Laboratory, Norwich. Publication: Induction of targeted, heritable mutations in barley and Brassica oleracea using RNA-guided Cas9 nuclease. Lawrenson T, Shorinola O, Stacey N, Li C, Ostergaard L, Patron N, Uauy C, Harwood W. Genome Biol. 2015 Nov 30;16(1):258. doi: 10.1186/s13059-015-0826-7. PubMed 26616834.
Backbone
  Vector backbone: pICH47742 (AddGene #47742)
  Vector type: Plant Expression, Synthetic Biology
Growth in bacteria
  Bacterial resistance: Ampicillin, 100 μg/mL
  Growth temperature: 37°C
  Growth strain: DH5alpha
  Growth instructions: Can also be grown in Agrobacterium tumefaciens GV3101/ LBA4404. Will be low copy in this species.
  Copy number: High Copy
Gene/Insert
  Gene/Insert name: Promoter/5UTR: CsVMV+ CDS:SpCas9 + 3UTR/terminator:35s (alt name: CsVMV_Cas9_35s)
  Species: Cassava Vein Mosaic Virus, Streptococcus pyogenes, Cauliflower Mosaic Virus
  Insert size (bp): 4869
  Cloning method: Restriction Enzyme; 5′ cloning site BsaI (destroyed during cloning); 3′ cloning site BsaI (destroyed during cloning)
  Sequencing primers: 5′ GAACCCTGTGGTTGGCATGCACATAC; 3′ CTGGTGGCAGGATATATTGTGGTG
Resource information
  A portion of this plasmid was derived from a plasmid made by: The Cas9 coding sequence came from pICH41308 (Addgene#49770). A gift from Sophien Kamoun.
Terms and licenses: Academic/Nonprofit Terms; Industry Terms: Not Available to Industry
How to cite: pICSL11060 was a gift from Nicola Patron (Addgene plasmid # 68264 ; http://n2t.net/addgene:68264 ; RRID:Addgene_68264)
