[The description below was written by a language model from this plasmid's Addgene catalogue record and pLannotate feature annotations shown in this document.]
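Description:
pICSL11060 is a Level 1 Golden Gate (MoClo-style) plasmid carrying a complete Cas9 transcription unit for expression in plants, built in the pICH47742 Level 1 acceptor backbone. The 9.2 kb plasmid is a binary-type vector. It has a high-copy ColE1/pUC-type origin for propagation in E. coli, together with the broad-host-range incP oriV and its replication initiator gene trfA, which allow maintenance at low copy in Agrobacterium tumefaciens. Selection in bacteria is by ampicillin resistance (β-lactamase under its native promoter). Nopaline-type left and right T-DNA border repeats flank the cargo, so the cassette lies within a transferable T-DNA. No plant selectable marker is annotated in the T-DNA.

The roughly 4.9 kb insert consists of the Cassava vein mosaic virus (CsVMV) promoter and 5′ UTR, the Streptococcus pyogenes Cas9 coding sequence, and the Cauliflower mosaic virus 35S 3′ UTR/terminator with its polyadenylation signal. The feature annotated as a fragment of a CsVMV protein just upstream of cas9 is best read as viral sequence overlapping the promoter region rather than as an expressed open reading frame. The Cas9 coding sequence was taken from an earlier Level 0 part plasmid. The record does not state any nuclear localisation signals or epitope tags. The parts were assembled with BsaI, and the sites were destroyed during cloning.

As a Level 1 module, the cassette is intended to be combined with other transcription units, such as guide RNA and selection cassettes, into higher-level multigene constructs for Agrobacterium-mediated plant transformation. It was used for RNA-guided targeted mutagenesis, exemplified in Brassica oleracea.
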