Features (pLannotate 1.2.2; 11 found; start..end, strand, type, name):
     46..70      +  misc_feature   RB T-DNA repeat: right border repeat from nopaline C58 T-DNA
    182..202     -  CDS            TetR (fragment): tetracycline resistance regulatory protein; tetR
    229..1374    -  CDS            trfA: TRFA_ECOLX - Experimental evidence at protein level: Swiss-Prot protein existence level 1. Also involved in plasmid copy number control, promoting intermolecular coupling of protein bound iterons at oriV, which inhibits replication initiation. From Escherichia coli.
   1710..2298    -  rep_origin     ori: high-copy-number ColE1/pMB1/pBR322/pUC origin of replication
   2469..3329    -  CDS            AmpR: β-lactamase; bla; confers resistance to ampicillin, carbenicillin, and related antibiotics
   3330..3434    -  promoter       AmpR promoter: bla
   3521..4152    -  rep_origin     oriV: incP origin of replication
   4244..4268    +  misc_feature   LB T-DNA repeat: left border repeat from nopaline C58 T-DNA
   4356..4664    +  CDS            IBMP_CSVMV (fragment): Protein inferred from homology: Swiss-Prot protein existence level 3. Enhances the translation of downstream ORFs on polycistronic mRNAs derived from cassava vein mosaic virus. From Cassava vein mosaic virus (CsVMV).
   4894..8997    +  CDS            cas9: CAS9_STRP1 - Also known as csn1 From Streptococcus pyogenes serotype M1.
   9068..1       +  polyA_signal   CaMV poly(A) signal (across the origin): cauliflower mosaic virus polyadenylation signal
>Addgene plasmid #68264 | pICSL11060 | depositor full sequence | sequence record 119209 | pICSL11060 sequence 9241 bps
CGCTACTATTGTCTTCTGCACGAAGTGGTTTAAACTATCAGTGTTTGACAGGATATATTGGCGGGTAAAC
CTAAGAGAAAAGAGCGTTTATTAGAATAATCGGATATTTAAAAGGGCGTGAAAAGGTTTATCCGTTCGTC
CATTTGTATGTGCATGCCAACCACAGGGTTCCCCAGATCAGGCGCTGGCTGCTGAACCCCCAGCCGGAAC
TGACCCCACAAGGCCCTAGCGTTTGCAATGCACCAGGTCATCATTGACCCAGGCGTGTTCCACCAGGCCG
CTGCCTCGCAACTCTTCGCAGGCTTCGCCGACCTGCTCGCGCCACTTCTTCACGCGGGTGGAATCCGATC
CGCACATGAGGCGGAAGGTTTCCAGCTTGAGCGGGTACGGCTCCCGGTGCGAGCTGAAATAGTCGAACAT
CCGTCGGGCCGTCGGCGACAGCTTGCGGTACTTCTCCCATATGAATTTCGTGTAGTGGTCGCCAGCAAAC
AGCACGACGATTTCCTCGTCGATCAGGACCTGGCAACGGGACGTTTTCTTGCCACGGTCCAGGACGCGGA
AGCGGTGCAGCAGCGACACCGATTCCAGGTGCCCAACGCGGTCGGACGTGAAGCCCATCGCCGTCGCCTG
TAGGCGCGACAGGCATTCCTCGGCCTTCGTGTAATACCGGCCATTGATCGACCAGCCCAGGTCCTGGCAA
AGCTCGTAGAACGTGAAGGTGATCGGCTCGCCGATAGGGGTGCGCTTCGCGTACTCCAACACCTGCTGCC
ACACCAGTTCGTCATCGTCGGCCCGCAGCTCGACGCCGGTGTAGGTGATCTTCACGTCCTTGTTGACGTG
GAAAATGACCTTGTTTTGCAGCGCCTCGCGCGGGATTTTCTTGTTGCGCGTGGTGAACAGGGCAGAGCGG
GCCGTGTCGTTTGGCATCGCTCGCATCGTGTCCGGCCACGGCGCAATATCGAACAAGGAAAGCTGCATTT
CCTTGATCTGCTGCTTCGTGTGTTTCAGCAACGCGGCCTGCTTGGCCTCGCTGACCTGTTTTGCCAGGTC
CTCGCCGGCGGTTTTTCGCTTCTTGGTCGTCATAGTTCCTCGCGTGTCGATGGTCATCGACTTCGCCAAA
CCTGCCGCCTCCTGTTCAAGACGACGCGAACGCTCCACGGCGGCCGATGGCGCGGGCAGGGCAGGGGGAG
CCAGTTGCACGCTGTCGCGCTCGATCTTGGCCGTAGCTTGCTGGACCATCGAGCCGACGGACTGGAAGGT
TTCGCGGGGCGCACGCATGACGGTGCGGCTTGCGATGGTTTCGGCATCCTCGGCGGAAAACCCCGCGTCG
ATCAGTTCTTGCCTGTATGCCTTCCGGTCAAACGTCCGATTCATTCACCCTCCTTGCGGGATTGCCCCGA
CTCACGCCGGGGCAATGTGCCCTTATTCCTGATTTGACCCGCCTGGTGCCTTGGTGTCCAGATAATCCAC
CTTATCGGCAATGAAGTCGGTCCCGTAGACCGTCTGGCCGTCCTTCTCGTACTTGGTATTCCGAATCTTG
CCCTGCACGAATACCAGCGACCCCTTGCCCAAATACTTGCCGTGGGCCTCGGCCTGAGAGCCAAAACACT
TGATGCGGAAGAAGTCGGTGCGCTCCTGCTTGTCGCCGGCATCGTTGCGCCACATCTAGGATCTGCCAGG
AACCGTAAAAAGGCCGCGTTGCTGGCGTTTTTCCATAGGCTCCGCCCCCCTGACGAGCATCACAAAAATC
GACGCTCAAGTCAGAGGTGGCGAAACCCGACAGGACTATAAAGATACCAGGCGTTTCCCCCTGGAAGCTC
CCTCGTGCGCTCTCCTGTTCCGACCCTGCCGCTTACCGGATACCTGTCCGCCTTTCTCCCTTCGGGAAGC
GTGGCGCTTTCTCATAGCTCACGCTGTAGGTATCTCAGTTCGGTGTAGGTCGTTCGCTCCAAGCTGGGCT
GTGTGCACGAACCCCCCGTTCAGCCCGACCGCTGCGCCTTATCCGGTAACTATCGTCTTGAGTCCAACCC
GGTAAGACACGACTTATCGCCACTGGCAGCAGCCACTGGTAACAGGATTAGCAGAGCGAGGTATGTAGGC
GGTGCTACAGAGTTCTTGAAGTGGTGGCCTAACTACGGCTACACTAGAAGAACAGTATTTGGTATCTGCG
CTCTGCTGAAGCCAGTTACCTTCGGAAAAAGAGTTGGTAGCTCTTGATCCGGCAAACAAACCACCGCTGG
TAGCGGTGGTTTTTTTGTTTGCAAGCAGCAGATTACGCGCAGAAAAAAAGGATCTCAAGAAGATCCTTTG
ATCTTTTCTACGGGGTCTGACGCTCAGTGGAACGAAAACTCACGTTAAGGGATTTTGGTCATGAGATTAT
CAAAAAGGATCTTCACCTAGATCCTTTTAAATTAAAAATGAAGTTTTAAATCAATCTAAAGTATATATGA
GTAAACTTGGTCTGACAGTTACCAATGCTTAATCAGTGAGGCACCTATCTCAGCGATCTGTCTATTTCGT
TCATCCATAGTTGCCTGACTCCCCGTCGTGTAGATAACTACGATACGGGAGGGCTTACCATCTGGCCCCA
GTGCTGCAATGATACCGCGAGAACCACGCTCACCGGCTCCAGATTTATCAGCAATAAACCAGCCAGCCGG
AAGGGCCGAGCGCAGAAGTGGTCCTGCAACTTTATCCGCCTCCATCCAGTCTATTAATTGTTGCCGGGAA
GCTAGAGTAAGTAGTTCGCCAGTTAATAGTTTGCGCAACGTTGTTGCCATTGCTACAGGCATCGTGGTGT
CACGCTCGTCGTTTGGTATGGCTTCATTCAGCTCCGGTTCCCAACGATCAAGGCGAGTTACATGATCCCC
CATGTTGTGCAAAAAAGCGGTTAGCTCCTTCGGTCCTCCGATCGTTGTCAGAAGTAAGTTGGCCGCAGTG
TTATCACTCATGGTTATGGCAGCACTGCATAATTCTCTTACTGTCATGCCATCCGTAAGATGCTTTTCTG
TGACTGGTGAGTACTCAACCAAGTCATTCTGAGAATAGTGTATGCGGCGACCGAGTTGCTCTTGCCCGGC
GTCAATACGGGATAATACCGCGCCACATAGCAGAACTTTAAAAGTGCTCATCATTGGAAAACGTTCTTCG
GGGCGAAAACTCTCAAGGATCTTACCGCTGTTGAGATCCAGTTCGATGTAACCCACTCGTGCACCCAACT
GATCTTCAGCATCTTTTACTTTCACCAGCGTTTCTGGGTGAGCAAAAACAGGAAGGCAAAATGCCGCAAA
AAAGGGAATAAGGGCGACACGGAAATGTTGAATACTCATACTCTTCCTTTTTCAATATTATTGAAGCATT
TATCAAGGTTATTGTCTCATGAGCGGATACATATTTGAATGTATTTAGAAAAATAAACAAATAGGGGTTC
CGCGCACGAATTGGCCAGCGCTGCCATTTTTGGGGTGAGGCCGTTCGCGGCCGAGGGGCGCAGCCCCTGG
GGGGATGGGAGGCCCGCGTTAGCGGGCCGGGAGGGTTCGAGAAGGGGGGGCACCCCCCTTCGGCGTGCGC
GGTCACGCGCACAGGGCGCAGCCCTGGTTAAAAACAAGGTTTATAAATATTGGTTTAAAAGCAGGTTAAA
AGACAGGTTAGCGGTGGCCGAAAAACGGGCGGAAACCCTTGCAAATGCTGGATTTTCTGCCTGTGGACAG
CCCCTCAAATGTCAATAGGTGCGCCCCTCATCTGTCAGCACTCTGCCCCTCAAGTGTCAAGGATCGCGCC
CCTCATCTGTCAGTAGTCGCGCCCCTCAAGTGTCAATACCGCAGGGCACTTATCCCCAGGCTTGTCCACA
TCATCTGTGGGAAACTCGCGTAAAATCAGGCGTTTTCGCCGATTTGCGAGGCTGGCCAGCTCCACGTCGC
CGGCCGAAATCGAGCCTGCCCCTCATCTGTCAACGCCGCGCCGGGTGAGTCGGCCCCTCAAGTGTCAACG
TCCGCCCCTCATCTGTCAGTGAGGGCCAAGTTTTCCGCGAGGTATCCACAACGCCGGCGGCCGCGGTGTC
TCGCACACGGCTTCGACGGCGTTTCTGGCGCGTTTGCAGGGCCATAGACGGCCGCCAGCCCAGCGGCGAG
GGCAACCAGCCCGGTGAGCGTCGCAAAGGAGATCCTGATCTGACTGATGGGCTGCCTGTATCGAGTGGTG
ATTTTGTGCCGAGCTGCCGGTCGGGGAGCTGTTGGCTGGCTGGTGGCAGGATATATTGTGGTGTAAACAA
ATTGACGCTTAGACAACTTAATAACACATTGCGGACGTTTTTAATGTACTGGGGTGGATGCAGTGGGCCC
CACTCTGTGAAGACAAGCAAGAATTCAAGCTTGGAGCCAGAAGGTAATTATCCAAGATGTAGCATCAAGA
ATCCAATGTTTACGGGAAAAACTATGGAAGTATTATGTAAGCTCAGCAAGAAGCAGATCAATATGCGGCA
CATATGCAACCTATGTTCAAAAATGAAGAATGTACAGATACAAGATCCTATACTGCCAGAATACGAAGAA
GAATACGTAGAAATTGAAAAAGAAGAACCAGGCGAAGAAAAGAATCTTGATGACGTAAGCACTGACGACA
ACAATGAAAAGAAGAAGATAAGGTCGGTGATTGTGAAAGAGACATAGAGGACACATGTAAGGTGGAAAAT
GTAAGGGCGGAAAGTAACCTTATCACAAAGGAATCTTATCCCCCACTACTTATCCTTTTATATTTTTCCG
TGTCATTTTTGCCCTTGAGTTTTCCTATATAAGGAACCAAGTTCGGCATTTGTGAAAACAAGAAAAAATT
TGGTGTAAGCTATTTTCTTTGAAGTACTGAGGATACAACTTCAGAGAAATTTGTAAGTTTGTAATGGACA
AGAAGTACTCCATTGGGCTCGATATCGGCACAAACAGCGTCGGCTGGGCCGTCATTACGGACGAGTACAA
GGTGCCGAGCAAAAAATTCAAAGTTCTGGGCAATACCGATCGCCACAGCATAAAGAAGAACCTCATTGGC
GCCCTCCTGTTCGACTCCGGGGAGACGGCCGAAGCCACGCGGCTCAAAAGAACAGCACGGCGCAGATATA
CCCGCAGAAAGAATCGGATCTGCTACCTGCAGGAGATCTTTAGTAATGAGATGGCTAAGGTGGATGACTC
TTTCTTCCATAGGCTGGAGGAGTCCTTTTTGGTGGAGGAGGATAAAAAGCACGAGCGCCACCCAATCTTT
GGCAATATCGTGGACGAGGTGGCGTACCATGAAAAGTACCCAACCATATATCATCTGAGGAAGAAGCTTG
TAGACAGTACTGATAAGGCTGACTTGCGGTTGATCTATCTCGCGCTGGCGCATATGATCAAATTTCGGGG
ACACTTCCTCATCGAGGGGGACCTGAACCCAGACAACAGCGATGTCGACAAACTCTTTATCCAACTGGTT
CAGACTTACAATCAGCTTTTCGAAGAGAACCCGATCAACGCATCCGGAGTTGACGCCAAAGCAATCCTGA
GCGCTAGGCTGTCCAAATCCCGGCGGCTCGAAAACCTCATCGCACAGCTCCCTGGGGAGAAGAAGAACGG
CCTGTTTGGTAATCTTATCGCCCTGTCACTCGGGCTGACCCCCAACTTTAAATCTAACTTCGACCTGGCC
GAAGATGCCAAGCTTCAACTGAGCAAAGACACCTACGATGATGATCTCGACAATCTGCTGGCCCAGATCG
GCGACCAGTACGCAGACCTTTTTTTGGCGGCAAAGAACCTGTCAGACGCCATTCTGCTGAGTGATATTCT
GCGAGTGAACACGGAGATCACCAAAGCTCCGCTGAGCGCTAGTATGATCAAGCGCTATGATGAGCACCAC
CAAGACTTGACTTTGCTGAAGGCCCTTGTCAGACAGCAACTGCCTGAGAAGTACAAGGAAATTTTCTTCG
ATCAGTCTAAAAATGGCTACGCCGGATACATTGACGGCGGAGCAAGCCAGGAGGAATTTTACAAATTTAT
TAAGCCCATCTTGGAAAAAATGGACGGCACCGAGGAGCTGCTGGTAAAGCTTAACAGAGAAGATCTGTTG
CGCAAACAGCGCACTTTCGACAATGGAAGCATCCCCCACCAGATTCACCTGGGCGAACTGCACGCTATCC
TCAGGCGGCAAGAGGATTTCTACCCCTTTTTGAAAGATAACAGGGAAAAGATTGAGAAAATCCTCACATT
TCGGATACCCTACTATGTAGGCCCCCTCGCCCGGGGAAATTCCAGATTCGCGTGGATGACTCGCAAATCA
GAAGAGACTATCACTCCCTGGAACTTCGAGGAAGTCGTGGATAAGGGGGCCTCTGCCCAGTCCTTCATCG
AAAGGATGACTAACTTTGATAAAAATCTGCCTAACGAAAAGGTGCTTCCTAAACACTCTCTGCTGTACGA
GTACTTCACAGTTTATAACGAGCTCACCAAGGTCAAATACGTCACAGAAGGGATGAGAAAGCCAGCATTC
CTGTCTGGAGAGCAGAAGAAAGCTATCGTGGACCTCCTCTTCAAGACGAACCGGAAAGTTACCGTGAAAC
AGCTCAAAGAAGATTATTTCAAAAAGATTGAATGTTTCGACTCTGTTGAAATCAGCGGAGTGGAGGATCG
CTTCAACGCATCCCTGGGAACGTATCACGATCTCCTGAAAATCATTAAAGACAAGGACTTCCTGGACAAT
GAGGAGAACGAGGACATTCTTGAGGACATTGTCCTCACCCTTACGTTGTTTGAAGATAGGGAGATGATTG
AAGAACGCTTGAAAACTTACGCTCATCTCTTCGACGACAAAGTCATGAAACAGCTCAAGAGGCGCCGATA
TACAGGATGGGGGCGGCTGTCAAGAAAACTGATCAATGGGATCCGAGACAAGCAGAGTGGAAAGACAATC
CTGGATTTTCTTAAGTCCGATGGATTTGCCAACCGGAACTTCATGCAGTTGATCCATGATGACTCTCTCA
CCTTTAAGGAGGACATCCAGAAAGCACAAGTTTCTGGCCAGGGGGACAGTCTCCACGAGCACATCGCTAA
TCTTGCAGGTAGCCCAGCTATCAAAAAGGGAATACTGCAGACCGTTAAGGTCGTGGATGAACTCGTCAAA
GTAATGGGAAGGCATAAGCCCGAGAATATCGTTATCGAGATGGCCCGAGAGAACCAAACTACCCAGAAGG
GACAGAAGAACAGTAGGGAAAGGATGAAGAGGATTGAAGAGGGTATAAAAGAACTGGGGTCCCAAATCCT
TAAGGAACACCCAGTTGAAAACACCCAGCTTCAGAATGAGAAGCTCTACCTGTACTACCTGCAGAACGGC
AGGGACATGTACGTGGATCAGGAACTGGACATCAATCGGCTCTCCGACTACGACGTGGATCATATCGTGC
CCCAGTCTTTTCTCAAAGATGATTCTATTGATAATAAAGTGTTGACAAGATCCGATAAAAATAGAGGGAA
GAGTGATAACGTCCCCTCAGAAGAAGTTGTCAAGAAAATGAAAAATTATTGGCGGCAGCTGCTGAACGCC
AAACTGATCACACAACGGAAGTTCGATAATCTGACTAAGGCTGAACGAGGTGGCCTGTCTGAGTTGGATA
AAGCCGGCTTCATCAAAAGGCAGCTTGTTGAGACACGCCAGATCACCAAGCACGTGGCCCAAATTCTCGA
TTCACGCATGAACACCAAGTACGATGAAAATGACAAACTGATTCGAGAGGTGAAAGTTATTACTCTGAAG
TCTAAGCTGGTTTCAGATTTCAGAAAGGACTTTCAGTTTTATAAGGTGAGAGAGATCAACAATTACCACC
ATGCGCATGATGCCTACCTGAATGCAGTGGTAGGCACTGCACTTATCAAAAAATATCCCAAGCTTGAATC
TGAATTTGTTTACGGAGACTATAAAGTGTACGATGTTAGGAAAATGATCGCAAAGTCTGAGCAGGAAATA
GGCAAGGCCACCGCTAAGTACTTCTTTTACAGCAATATTATGAATTTTTTCAAGACCGAGATTACACTGG
CCAATGGAGAGATTCGGAAGCGACCACTTATCGAAACAAACGGAGAAACAGGAGAAATCGTGTGGGACAA
GGGTAGGGATTTCGCGACAGTCCGGAAGGTCCTGTCCATGCCGCAGGTGAACATCGTTAAAAAGACCGAA
GTACAGACCGGAGGCTTCTCCAAGGAAAGTATCCTCCCGAAAAGGAACAGCGACAAGCTGATCGCACGCA
AAAAAGATTGGGACCCCAAGAAATACGGCGGATTCGATTCTCCTACAGTCGCTTACAGTGTACTGGTTGT
GGCCAAAGTGGAGAAAGGGAAGTCTAAAAAACTCAAAAGCGTCAAGGAACTGCTGGGCATCACAATCATG
GAGCGATCAAGCTTCGAAAAAAACCCCATCGACTTTCTCGAGGCGAAAGGATATAAAGAGGTCAAAAAAG
ACCTCATCATTAAGCTTCCCAAGTACTCTCTCTTTGAGCTTGAAAACGGCCGGAAACGAATGCTCGCTAG
TGCGGGCGAGCTGCAGAAAGGTAACGAGCTGGCACTGCCCTCTAAATACGTTAATTTCTTGTATCTGGCC
AGCCACTATGAAAAGCTCAAAGGATCTCCCGAAGATAATGAGCAGAAGCAGCTGTTCGTGGAACAACACA
AACACTACCTTGATGAGATCATCGAGCAAATAAGCGAATTCTCCAAAAGAGTGATCCTCGCCGACGCTAA
CCTCGATAAGGTGCTTTCTGCTTACAATAAGCACAGGGATAAGCCCATCAGGGAGCAGGCAGAAAACATT
ATCCACTTGTTTACTCTGACCAACTTGGGCGCGCCTGCAGCCTTCAAGTACTTCGACACCACCATAGACA
GAAAGCGGTACACCTCTACAAAGGAGGTCCTGGACGCCACACTGATTCATCAGTCAATTACGGGGCTCTA
TGAAACAAGAATCGACCTCTCTCAGCTCGGTGGAGACAGCAGGGCTGACCCCAAGAAGAAGAGGAAGGTG
TGAGCTTCTCTAGCTAGAGTCGATCGACAAGCTCGAGTTTCTCCATAATAATGTGTGAGTAGTTCCCAGA
TAAGGGAATTAGGGTTCCTATAGGGTTTCGCTCATGTGTTGAGCATATAAGAAACCCTTAGTATGTATTT
GTATTTGTAAAATACTTCTATCAATAAAATTTCTAATTCCTAAAACCAAAATCCAGTACTAAAATCCAGA
T
