>Addgene plasmid #68264 | pICSL11060 | addgene partial sequence | sequence record 122217 | LB-F1 5'-gtggtgtaaacaaattgacgc-3'
GAAGGTAATTATCCAAGATGTAGCATCAAGAATCCAATGTTTACGGGAAAAACTATGGAAGTATTATGTA
AGCTCAGCAAGAAGCAGATCAATATGCGGCACATATGCAACCTATGTTCAAAAATGAAGAATGTACAGAT
ACAAGATCCTATACTGCCAGAATACGAAGAAGAATACGTAGAAATTGAAAAAGAAGAACCAGGCGAAGAA
AAGAATCTTGATGACGTAAGCACTGACGACAACAATGAAAAGAAGAAGATAAGGTCGGTGATTGTGAAAG
AGACATAGAGGACACATGTAAGGTGGAAAATGTAAGGGCGGAAAGTAACCTTATCACAAAGGAATCTTAT
CCCCCACTACTTATCC
