>Addgene plasmid #68264 | pICSL11060 | addgene partial sequence | sequence record 122218 | hdCas9-R2 5'-CCGGCTTTATCCAACTCAGAC-3'
TTTCTTGACAACTTCTTCTGAGGGGACGTTATCACTCTTCCCTCTATTTTTATCGGATCTTGTCAACACT
TTATTATCAATAGAATCATCTTTGAGAAAAGACTGGGGCACGATATGATCCACGTCGTAGTCGGAGAGCC
GATTGATGTCCAGTTCCTGATCCACGTACATGTCCCTGCCGTTCTGCAGGTAGTACAGGTAGAGCTTCTC
ATTCTGAAGCTGGGTGTTTTCAACTGGGTGTTCCTTAAGGATTTGGGACCCCAGTTCTTTTATACCCTCT
TCAATCCTCTTCATCCTTTCCCTACTGTTCTTCTGTCCCTTCTGGGTAGTTTGGTTCTCTCGGGCCATCT
CGATAACGATATTCTCGGGCTTATGCCTTCCCATTACTTTGACGAGTTCATCCACGACCTTAACGGTCTG
CAGTATTCCCTTTTTGATAGCTGGGCTACCTGCAAGATTAGCGATGTGCTCGTGGAGACTGTCCCCCTGG
CCAGAAACTTGTGCTTTCTGGATGTCCTCCTTAAAGGTGAGAGAGTCATCATGGATCAACTGCATGAAGT
TCCGGTTGGCAAATCCATCGGACTTAAGAAAATCCAGGATTGTCTTTCCACTCTGCTTGTCTCGGATCCC
ATTGATCAGTTTTCTTGACAGCCGCCCCCATCCTGTATATCGGCGCCTCTTGAGCTGTTTCATGACTTTG
TCGTC
